Addgene plasmid #202851: Salsa-BC10-P1A10
Purpose: Expression of barcoded reporter plasmid for PRESTO-Salsa; EGFP/BC10
Depositing lab: Noah Palm. Depositing organization: Yale University. Publication: Highly multiplexed bioactivity screening reveals human and microbiota metabolome-GPCRome interactions. Chen H, Rosen CE, Gonzalez-Hernandez JA, Song D, Potempa J, Ring AM, Palm NW. Cell. 2023 Jul 6;186(14):3095-3110.e19. doi: 10.1016/j.cell.2023.05.024. Epub 2023 Jun 14. PubMed 37321219.
Backbone
  Vector backbone: pCER206
  Vector type: Mammalian Expression
Growth in bacteria
  Bacterial resistance: Ampicillin, 100 μg/mL
  Growth temperature: 37°C
  Growth strain: DH5alpha
  Copy number: High Copy
Gene/Insert
  Gene/Insert name: EGFP/BC10
  Species: Synthetic
  Insert size (bp): 730
  Promoter: Tet Response Element (TRE)
  Cloning method: Restriction Enzyme; 5′ cloning site BsrGI (not destroyed); 3′ cloning site HindIII (not destroyed)
  Sequencing primers: 5′ Custom primer (GAAGCGCGATCACATGG)
Terms and licenses: Academic/Nonprofit Terms; Industry Terms: Not Available to Industry
How to cite: Salsa-BC10-P1A10 was a gift from Noah Palm (Addgene plasmid # 202851 ; http://n2t.net/addgene:202851 ; RRID:Addgene_202851)
