[The description below was written by a language model from this plasmid's Addgene catalogue record and pLannotate feature annotations shown in this document.]
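Description:
Salsa-BC10-P1A10 is a 5.1 kb mammalian expression plasmid built on the pCER206 backbone. It serves as one of a set of barcoded reporter plasmids for PRESTO-Salsa, a highly multiplexed assay for screening GPCR activity. It is propagated in E. coli as a high-copy plasmid through a ColE1/pUC-type origin and selected with ampicillin via the β-lactamase gene and its native promoter. No mammalian selection marker is annotated. Short fragments matching lacI, SV40 large T antigen and an aminoglycoside phosphotransferase appear to be backbone remnants rather than functional genes.

The payload is a synthetic EGFP/BC10 insert of about 730 bp, placed between BsrGI and HindIII sites and driven by a tetracycline response element. The feature table shows tetO repeats flanked on either side by minimal promoter elements in opposite orientations, an arrangement consistent with a bidirectional Tet-responsive promoter. On the forward side sits the mammalian codon-optimised EGFP coding sequence, followed by a short polylinker region and an SV40 polyadenylation signal, although that signal is annotated on the opposite strand. The barcode itself is not annotated as a separate feature; from the cloning sites it probably lies just downstream of EGFP, so that it would be transcribed as part of the reporter message. On the reverse side, the minimal CMV promoter leads into a polylinker fragment, a rabbit β-globin intron with flanking exon sequence, and a β-globin poly(A) signal, with no coding insert annotated there.

Because transcription depends on a Tet-family transactivator binding the TRE, reporter output provides a barcoded, sequence-identifiable readout alongside EGFP. This presumably allows many receptor-specific reporters to be pooled and read together, though the record does not state which receptor is paired with this barcode.
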