Features (pLannotate 1.2.2; 17 found; start..end, strand, type, name):
      2..55      +  CDS            lacI (fragment): lac repressor; lacI; The lac repressor binds to the lac operator to inhibit transcription in E. coli. This inhibition can be relieved by adding lactose or isopropyl-β-D-thiogalactopyranoside (IPTG).
    388..443     -  polyA_signal   β-globin poly(A) signal: rabbit β-globin polyadenylation signal (Gil and Proudfoot, 1987)
    518..640     -  CDS            HBB: HBB_COLGU - Experimental evidence at transcript level: Swiss-Prot protein existence level 2. Involved in oxygen transport from the lung to the various peripheral tissues. From Colobus guereza (Mantled guereza) (Eastern black-and-white colobus monkey).
    644..1216    -  intron         β-globin intron: intron from rabbit β-globin gene
   1312..1343    -  misc_feature   MCS (fragment): pUC18/19 multiple cloning site
   1437..1475    -  promoter       minimal CMV promoter: human cytomegalovirus (CMV) immediate early promoter
   1493..1708    -  protein_bind   tetracycline response element (fragment): contains seven copies of the tetracycline operator tetO tetracycline repressor TetR
   1708..1753    +  promoter       TRE3GV promoter (fragment): 3rd-generation Tet-responsive promoter that can be activated by binding of Tet-On® 3G, optimized for retroviral and lentiviral vectors
   1829..1856    +  misc_feature   MCS (fragment): pBluescript multiple cloning site
   1861..2580    +  CDS            EGFP: the original enhanced GFP (Yang et al., 1996) mammalian codon-optimized
   2591..2613    +  misc_feature   MCS (fragment): pBluescript multiple cloning site
   2627..2761    -  polyA_signal   SV40 poly(A) signal: SV40 polyadenylation signal
   2784..2867    -  CDS            large T antigen (fragment): large T antigen from SV40 (simian virus 40)
   2861..3091    -  CDS            str (fragment): STR_KLEPN - Protein inferred from homology: Swiss-Prot protein existence level 3. The aminoglycoside phosphotransferases achieve inactivation of their antibiotic substrates by phosphorylation. From Klebsiella pneumoniae.
   3210..3314    +  promoter       AmpR promoter: bla
   3315..4175    +  CDS            AmpR: β-lactamase; bla; confers resistance to ampicillin, carbenicillin, and related antibiotics
   4346..4934    +  rep_origin     ori: high-copy-number ColE1/pMB1/pBR322/pUC origin of replication
>Addgene plasmid #202851 | Salsa-BC10-P1A10 | addgene full sequence | sequence record 413397 | Addgene NGS Result
AGCGCCCAATACGCAAACCGCCTCTCCCCGCGCGTTGGCCGATTCATTAATGCAGTCGAGGGATCTCCAT
AAGAGAAGAGGGACAGCTATGACTGGGAGTAGTCAGGAGAGGAGGAAAAATCTGGCTAGTAAAACATGTA
AGGAAAATTTTAGGGATGTTAAAGAAAAAAATAACACAAAACAAAATATAAAAAAAATCTAACCTCAAGT
CAAGGCTTTTCTATGGAATAAGGAATGGACAGCAGGGGGCTGTTTCATATACTGATGACCTCTTTATAGC
CAACCTTTGTTCATGGCAGCCAGCATATGGGCATATGTTGCCAAACTCTAAACCAAATACTCATTCTGAT
GTTTTAAATGATTTGCCCTCCCATATGTCCTTCCGAGTGAGAGACACAAAAAATTCCAACACACTATTGC
AATGAAAATAAATTTCCTTTATTAGCCAGAAGTCAGATGCTCAAGGGGCTTCATGATGTCCCCATAATTT
TTGGCAGAGGGAAAAAGATCGATCTCAGTGGTATTTGTGAGCCAGGGCATTGGCCACACCAGCCACCACC
TTCTGATAGGCAGCCTGCACCTGAGGAGTGAATTCTTTGCCAAAATGATGAGACAGCACAACAACCAGCA
CGTTGCCCAGGAGCTGTAGGAAAGAGAAGAAGGCATGAACATGGTTAGCAGAGGGGCCCGGTTTGGACTC
AGAGTATTTTATCCTCATCTCAAACAGTGTATATCATTGTAACCATAAAGAGAAAGGCAGGATGATGACC
AGGGTGTAGTTGTTTCTACCAATAAGAATATTTCCACGCCAGCCAGAATTTATATGCAGAAATATTCTAC
CTTATCATTTAATTATAACAATTGTTCTCTAAAACTGTGCTGAAGTACAATATAATATACCCTGATTGCC
TTGAAAAAAAAGTGATTAGAGAAAGTACTTACAATCTGACAAATAAACAAAAGTGAATTTAAAAATTCGT
TACAAATGCAAGCTAAAGTTTAACGAAAAAGTTACAGAAAATGAAAAGAAAATAAGAGGAGACAATGGTT
GTCAACAGAGTAGAAAGTGAAAGAAACAAAATTATCATGAGGGTCCATGGTGATACAAGGGACATCTTCC
CATTCTAAACAACACCCTGAAAACTTTGCCCCCTCCATATAACATGAATTTTACAATAGCGAAAAAGAAA
GAACAATCAAGGGTCCCCAAACTCACCCTGAAGTTCTCAGCTCTAGAGATATCGTCGAGGCCGCGCTAGC
GTTTAAACTGTCGACCTTAATTAAGAGATCTGCTCGAGGCGCGTCAGCTGACTAGAGGATCCCCGGGTAC
CGAGCTCGAATTCGGGGCCGCGGAGGCTGGATCGGTCCCGGTGTCTTCTATGGAGGTCAAAACAGCGTGG
ATGGCGTCTCCAGGCGATCTGACGGTTCACTAAACGAGCTCTGCTTATATAGGCCTCCCACCGTACACGC
CTACCTCGACCCGGGTACCGAGCTCGACTTTCACTTTTCTCTATCACTGATAGGGAGTGGTAAACTCGAC
TTTCACTTTTCTCTATCACTGATAGGGAGTGGTAAACTCGACTTTCACTTTTCTCTATCACTGATAGGGA
GTGGTAAACTCGACTTTCACTTTTCTCTATCACTGATAGGGAGTGGTAAACTCGACTTTCACTTTTCTCT
ATCACTGATAGGGAGTGGTAAACTCGACCTATATAAGCAGAGCTCGTTTAGTGAACCGTCAGATCGCCTG
GAGACGCCATCCACGCTGTTTTGACCTCCATAGAAGACACCGGGACCGATCCAGCCTCCGCGGCCCCGAA
TTCCTGCAGCGGCCGCTCTAGAACTAGTGGATCCCCGCGGATGGTGAGCAAGGGCGAGGAGCTGTTCACC
GGGGTGGTGCCCATCCTGGTCGAGCTGGACGGCGACGTAAACGGCCACAAGTTCAGCGTGTCCGGCGAGG
GCGAGGGCGATGCCACCTACGGCAAGCTGACCCTGAAGTTCATCTGCACCACCGGCAAGCTGCCCGTGCC
CTGGCCCACCCTCGTGACCACCCTGACCTACGGCGTGCAGTGCTTCAGCCGCTACCCCGACCACATGAAG
CAGCACGACTTCTTCAAGTCCGCCATGCCCGAAGGCTACGTCCAGGAGCGCACCATCTTCTTCAAGGACG
ACGGCAACTACAAGACCCGCGCCGAGGTGAAGTTCGAGGGCGACACCCTGGTGAACCGCATCGAGCTGAA
GGGCATCGACTTCAAGGAGGACGGCAACATCCTGGGGCACAAGCTGGAGTACAACTACAACAGCCACAAC
GTCTATATCATGGCCGACAAGCAGAAGAACGGCATCAAGGTGAACTTCAAGATCCGCCACAACATCGAGG
ACGGCAGCGTGCAGCTCGCCGACCACTACCAGCAGAACACCCCCATCGGCGACGGCCCCGTGCTGCTGCC
CGACAACCACTACCTGAGCACCCAGTCCGCCCTGAGCAAAGACCCCAACGAGAAGCGCGATCACATGGTC
CTGCTGGAGTTCGTGACCGCCGCCGGGATCACTCTCGGCATGGACGAGCTGTACAAGTAACAAGGAGTCT
GAATTCGATATCAAGCTTGTCGACCTAGTTCTAGAGGATCCAGACATGATAAGATACATTGATGAGTTTG
GACAAACCACAACTAGAATGCAGTGAAAAAAATGCTTTATTTGTGAAATTTGTGATGCTATTGCTTTATT
TGTAACCATTATAAGCTGCAATAAACAAGTTAACAACAACAATTGCATTCATTTTATGTTTCAGGTTCAG
GGGGAGGTGTGGGAGGTTTTTTAAAGCAAGTAAAACCTCTACAAATGTGGTATGGCTGATTATGATCCTG
CAAGCCTCGTCGTCCTGGCCGGACCACGCTATCTGTGCAAGGTCCCCGGCCCCGGACGCGCGCTCCATGA
GCAGAGCGCCCGCCGCCGAGGCGAAGACTCGGGCGGCGCCCTGCCCGTCCCACCAGGTCAACAGGCGGTA
ACCGGCCTCTTCATCGGGAATGCGCGCGACCTTCAGCATCGCCGGCATGTCCCCCTGGCGGACGGGAAGT
ATCCAGCTCGACCAAGCTGGCCGCGTCGAGTGAAGACGAAAGGGCCTCGTGATACGCCTATTTTTATAGG
TTAATGTCATGATAATAATGGTTTCTTAGACGTCAGGTGGCACTTTTCGGGGAAATGTGCGCGGAACCCC
TATTTGTTTATTTTTCTAAATACATTCAAATATGTATCCGCTCATGAGACAATAACCCTGATAAATGCTT
CAATAATATTGAAAAAGGAAGAGTATGAGTATTCAACATTTCCGTGTCGCCCTTATTCCCTTTTTTGCGG
CATTTTGCCTTCCTGTTTTTGCTCACCCAGAAACGCTGGTGAAAGTAAAAGATGCTGAAGATCAGTTGGG
TGCACGAGTGGGTTACATCGAACTGGATCTCAACAGCGGTAAGATCCTTGAGAGTTTTCGCCCCGAAGAA
CGTTTTCCAATGATGAGCACTTTTAAAGTTCTGCTATGTGGCGCGGTATTATCCCGTGTTGACGCCGGGC
AAGAGCAACTCGGTCGCCGCATACACTATTCTCAGAATGACTTGGTTGAGTACTCACCAGTCACAGAAAA
GCATCTTACGGATGGCATGACAGTAAGAGAATTATGCAGTGCTGCCATAACCATGAGTGATAACACTGCG
GCCAACTTACTTCTGACAACGATCGGAGGACCGAAGGAGCTAACCGCTTTTTTGCACAACATGGGGGATC
ATGTAACTCGCCTTGATCGTTGGGAACCGGAGCTGAATGAAGCCATACCAAACGACGAGCGTGACACCAC
GATGCCTGTAGCAATGGCAACAACGTTGCGCAAACTATTAACTGGCGAACTACTTACTCTAGCTTCCCGG
CAACAATTAATAGACTGGATGGAGGCGGATAAAGTTGCAGGACCACTTCTGCGCTCGGCCCTTCCGGCTG
GCTGGTTTATTGCTGATAAATCTGGAGCCGGTGAGCGTGGGTCTCGCGGTATCATTGCAGCACTGGGGCC
AGATGGTAAGCCCTCCCGTATCGTAGTTATCTACACGACGGGGAGTCAGGCAACTATGGATGAACGAAAT
AGACAGATCGCTGAGATAGGTGCCTCACTGATTAAGCATTGGTAACTGTCAGACCAAGTTTACTCATATA
TACTTTAGATTGATTTAAAACTTCATTTTTAATTTAAAAGGATCTAGGTGAAGATCCTTTTTGATAATCT
CATGACCAAAATCCCTTAACGTGAGTTTTCGTTCCACTGAGCGTCAGACCCCGTAGAAAAGATCAAAGGA
TCTTCTTGAGATCCTTTTTTTCTGCGCGTAATCTGCTGCTTGCAAACAAAAAAACCACCGCTACCAGCGG
TGGTTTGTTTGCCGGATCAAGAGCTACCAACTCTTTTTCCGAAGGTAACTGGCTTCAGCAGAGCGCAGAT
ACCAAATACTGTTCTTCTAGTGTAGCCGTAGTTAGGCCACCACTTCAAGAACTCTGTAGCACCGCCTACA
TACCTCGCTCTGCTAATCCTGTTACCAGTGGCTGCTGCCAGTGGCGATAAGTCGTGTCTTACCGGGTTGG
ACTCAAGACGATAGTTACCGGATAAGGCGCAGCGGTCGGGCTGAACGGGGGGTTCGTGCACACAGCCCAG
CTTGGAGCGAACGACCTACACCGAACTGAGATACCTACAGCGTGAGCTATGAGAAAGCGCCACGCTTCCC
GAAGGGAGAAAGGCGGACAGGTATCCGGTAAGCGGCAGGGTCGGAACAGGAGAGCGCACGAGGGAGCTTC
CAGGGGGAAACGCCTGGTATCTTTATAGTCCTGTCGGGTTTCGCCACCTCTGACTTGAGCGTCGATTTTT
GTGATGCTCGTCAGGGGGGCGGAGCCTATGGAAAAACGCCAGCAACGCGGCCTTTTTACGGTTCCTGGCC
TTTTGCTGGCCTTTTGCTCACATGTTCTTTCCTGCGTTATCCCCTGATTCTGTGGATAACCGTATTACCG
CCTTTGAGTGAGCTGATACCGCTCGCCGCAGCCGAACGACCGAGCGCAGCGAGTCAGTGAGCGAGGAAGC
GGAAG
