>Addgene plasmid #202851 | Salsa-BC10-P1A10 | depositor partial sequence | sequence record 393724 | BC10
CAAGGAGTCT
